Addgene plasmid #232202: pRExT2A-NT-PTy
Purpose: Endogenous tagging of genes by CRISPR/Cas9-mediated homologous recombination; for N-terminal tagging: PAC-3xTy-T2A-3xTy
Depositing lab: Calvin Tiengwe. Depositing organization: Imperial College London. Publication: A high-throughput protein tagging toolkit that retains endogenous untranslated regions for studying gene regulation in kinetoplastids. Carbajo CG, Han X, Savur B, Upadhyaya A, Taha F, Tinti M, Wheeler RJ, Yates PA, Tiengwe C. Open Biol. 2025 Feb;15(2):240334. doi: 10.1098/rsob.240334. Epub 2025 Feb 26. PubMed 39999874.
Backbone
  Vector backbone: pUC57 simple
  Vector type: Bacterial Expression
  Selectable markers: Puromycin ; in Trypanosoma brucei
Growth in bacteria
  Bacterial resistance: Ampicillin, 100 μg/mL
  Growth temperature: 37°C
  Growth strain: DH5alpha
  Copy number: Unknown
Gene/Insert
  Gene/Insert name: 3xTy
  Species: Synthetic
  Cloning method: Gene Synthesis
Terms and licenses: Academic/Nonprofit Terms; Industry Terms: Not Available to Industry
Depositor comments: This plasmid template contains no kinetoplastid-specific sequences, so it is fully compatible with mammalian and other eukaryotic systems. Please visit https://doi.org/10.1101/2024.11.02.621556 for bioRxiv preprint.
How to cite: pRExT2A-NT-PTy was a gift from Calvin Tiengwe (Addgene plasmid # 232202 ; http://n2t.net/addgene:232202 ; RRID:Addgene_232202)
