[The description below was written by a language model from this plasmid's Addgene catalogue record and pLannotate feature annotations shown in this document.]
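Description:
pRExT2A-NT-PTy is a small (about 3.7 kb) template plasmid built on the pUC57 simple cloning backbone. It supplies a donor cassette for endogenous N-terminal tagging of genes by CRISPR/Cas9-mediated homologous recombination. It is maintained in E. coli through a high-copy ColE1/pUC-type origin and selected with ampicillin via the β-lactamase gene and its own promoter. The remaining annotated backbone features are remnants typical of pUC-derived vectors: fragments of lacZα, lacI, rop and the bom region, plus the lac promoter, operator and CAP binding site. They have no stated role in the tagging function. Although catalogued as a bacterial expression vector, the plasmid serves as a source of tagging DNA rather than as an expression construct.

The payload was made by gene synthesis and is described as PAC-3xTy-T2A-3xTy. The feature table annotates only the pac coding sequence, which encodes puromycin N-acetyltransferase from Streptomyces alboniger. The Ty epitope repeats and the T2A element were not detected by the annotation software and presumably lie in the unannotated stretch downstream of pac. No eukaryotic promoter or untranslated regions are recorded in the cassette. This fits the toolkit's design of retaining the target gene's native untranslated regions, which implies that expression relies on the tagged locus itself. Once integrated in frame at the 5' end of a gene, the T2A ribosome-skipping peptide would be expected to separate the Ty-tagged puromycin marker from the 3xTy-tagged protein of interest. Puromycin selection is listed for Trypanosoma brucei. The depositor notes that the template contains no kinetoplastid-specific sequences, so it should also be compatible with mammalian and other eukaryotic systems.
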