Features (pLannotate 1.2.2; 11 found; start..end, strand, type, name):
    137..236     +  misc_feature   bom (fragment): basis of mobility region from pBR322
    242..399     -  CDS            lacZα (fragment): LacZα fragment of β-galactosidase; lacZ fragment
    467..1063    +  CDS            pac: PUAC_STRAD - Protein predicted: Swiss-Prot protein existence level 4. Detoxification of puromycin. From Streptomyces alboniger.
   1490..1506    -  protein_bind   lac operator: The lac repressor binds to the lac operator to inhibit transcription in E. coli. This inhibition can be relieved by adding lactose or isopropyl-β-D-thiogalactopyranoside (IPTG). lac repressor encoded by lacI
   1514..1544    -  promoter       lac promoter: promoter for the E. coli lac operon
   1559..1580    -  protein_bind   CAP binding site: CAP binding activates transcription in the presence of cAMP. E. coli catabolite activator protein
   1593..1685    -  CDS            lacI (fragment): lac repressor; lacI; The lac repressor binds to the lac operator to inhibit transcription in E. coli. This inhibition can be relieved by adding lactose or isopropyl-β-D-thiogalactopyranoside (IPTG).
   1868..2456    -  rep_origin     ori: high-copy-number ColE1/pMB1/pBR322/pUC origin of replication
   2627..3487    -  CDS            AmpR: β-lactamase; bla; confers resistance to ampicillin, carbenicillin, and related antibiotics
   3488..3592    -  promoter       AmpR promoter: bla
   3687..35      +  CDS            rop (fragment) (across the origin): Rop protein, which maintains plasmids at low copy number; rop
>Addgene plasmid #232202 | pRExT2A-NT-PTy | addgene full sequence | sequence record 462097 | Addgene NGS Result
TCGCGCGTTTCGGTGATGACGGTGAAAACCTCTGACACATGCAGCTCCCGGAGACGGTCACAGCTTGTCT
GTAAGCGGATGCCGGGAGCAGACAAGCCCGTCAGGGCGCGTCAGCGGGTGTTGGCGGGTGTCGGGGCTGG
CTTAACTATGCGGCATCAGAGCAGATTGTACTGAGAGTGCACCATATGCGGTGTGAAATACCGCACAGAT
GCGTAAGGAGAAAATACCGCATCAGGCGCCATTCGCCATTCAGGCTGCGCAACTGTTGGGAAGGGCGATC
GGTGCGGGCCTCTTCGCTATTACGCCAGCTGGCGAAAGGGGGATGTGCTGCAAGGCGATTAAGTTGGGTA
ACGCCAGGGTTTTCCCAGTCACGACGTTGTAAAACGACGGCCAGTGAATTGGAGATCGGTACTTCGCGAA
TGCGTCGAGATATCGGGCCCGTATAATGCAGACCTGCTGCGAATTCATGACTGAATACAAGCCAACGGTT
CGTCTTGCTACGCGAGACGATGTGCCGCGGGCCGTACGGACGCTGGCTGCTGCGTTCGCTGATTATCCCG
CCACCCGACATACGGTTGACCCAGATCGACACATTGAGCGAGTCACAGAACTTCAAGAGTTATTCTTAAC
ACGGGTGGGCTTGGACATTGGTAAGGTTTGGGTTGCGGACGATGGCGCGGCTGTTGCGGTGTGGACGACG
CCAGAGTCAGTCGAAGCGGGCGCAGTGTTTGCTGAGATCGGTCCCCGAATGGCGGAGCTTAGCGGGTCAC
GCCTCGCTGCACAACAGCAGATGGAAGGTCTGTTGGCACCACATAGACCTAAGGAGCCGGCTTGGTTCTT
AGCGACAGTTGGCGTCAGTCCGGACCACCAAGGTAAGGGGCTGGGTTCAGCGGTTGTTCTTCCAGGAGTA
GAGGCTGCGGAAAGGGCAGGTGTGCCGGCGTTCCTTGAAACGTCTGCACCACGTAACCTTCCTTTTTACG
AGAGATTGGGGTTTACAGTAACAGCAGATGTTGAAGTGCCTGAAGGGCCGAGGACATGGTGCATGACACG
TAAGCCGGGAGCCCCATGGGAGGTACACACAAACCAGGACCCACTGGACGGCTCCGAGGTGCATACCAAT
CAAGATCCGCTGGACGGCTCTGAAGTTCACACCAATCAAGATCCCTTGGATGGTTCTGGTAGTGGTTCCG
GTTCCGGTTCTCGCGCGGAGGGTCGTGGTAGCCTGCTCACGTGTGGTGACGTGGAGGAGAACCCAGGTCC
GGGATCCGAGGTACATACAAATCAGGACCCCCTCGATGGTAGTGAAGTCCATACAAATCAGGACCCGCTG
GATGGCTCAGAGGTTCATACGAACCAAGATCCTCTTGATGGATCAGGATCTGGATCAGGATCGGGTAGTG
AGCTCCTGCAGGGATGCCGGGACCGACGAGTGCAGAGGCGTGCAAGCGAGCTTGGCGTAATCATGGTCAT
AGCTGTTTCCTGTGTGAAATTGTTATCCGCTCACAATTCCACACAACATACGAGCCGGAAGCATAAAGTG
TAAAGCCTGGGGTGCCTAATGAGTGAGCTAACTCACATTAATTGCGTTGCGCTCACTGCCCGCTTTCCAG
TCGGGAAACCTGTCGTGCCAGCTGCATTAATGAATCGGCCAACGCGCGGGGAGAGGCGGTTTGCGTATTG
GGCGCTCTTCCGCTTCCTCGCTCACTGACTCGCTGCGCTCGGTCGTTCGGCTGCGGCGAGCGGTATCAGC
TCACTCAAAGGCGGTAATACGGTTATCCACAGAATCAGGGGATAACGCAGGAAAGAACATGTGAGCAAAA
GGCCAGCAAAAGGCCAGGAACCGTAAAAAGGCCGCGTTGCTGGCGTTTTTCCATAGGCTCCGCCCCCCTG
ACGAGCATCACAAAAATCGACGCTCAAGTCAGAGGTGGCGAAACCCGACAGGACTATAAAGATACCAGGC
GTTTCCCCCTGGAAGCTCCCTCGTGCGCTCTCCTGTTCCGACCCTGCCGCTTACCGGATACCTGTCCGCC
TTTCTCCCTTCGGGAAGCGTGGCGCTTTCTCATAGCTCACGCTGTAGGTATCTCAGTTCGGTGTAGGTCG
TTCGCTCCAAGCTGGGCTGTGTGCACGAACCCCCCGTTCAGCCCGACCGCTGCGCCTTATCCGGTAACTA
TCGTCTTGAGTCCAACCCGGTAAGACACGACTTATCGCCACTGGCAGCAGCCACTGGTAACAGGATTAGC
AGAGCGAGGTATGTAGGCGGTGCTACAGAGTTCTTGAAGTGGTGGCCTAACTACGGCTACACTAGAAGAA
CAGTATTTGGTATCTGCGCTCTGCTGAAGCCAGTTACCTTCGGAAAAAGAGTTGGTAGCTCTTGATCCGG
CAAACAAACCACCGCTGGTAGCGGTGGTTTTTTTGTTTGCAAGCAGCAGATTACGCGCAGAAAAAAAGGA
TCTCAAGAAGATCCTTTGATCTTTTCTACGGGGTCTGACGCTCAGTGGAACGAAAACTCACGTTAAGGGA
TTTTGGTCATGAGATTATCAAAAAGGATCTTCACCTAGATCCTTTTAAATTAAAAATGAAGTTTTAAATC
AATCTAAAGTATATATGAGTAAACTTGGTCTGACAGTTACCAATGCTTAATCAGTGAGGCACCTATCTCA
GCGATCTGTCTATTTCGTTCATCCATAGTTGCCTGACTCCCCGTCGTGTAGATAACTACGATACGGGAGG
GCTTACCATCTGGCCCCAGTGCTGCAATGATACCGCGAGACCCACGCTCACCGGCTCCAGATTTATCAGC
AATAAACCAGCCAGCCGGAAGGGCCGAGCGCAGAAGTGGTCCTGCAACTTTATCCGCCTCCATCCAGTCT
ATTAATTGTTGCCGGGAAGCTAGAGTAAGTAGTTCGCCAGTTAATAGTTTGCGCAACGTTGTTGCCATTG
CTACAGGCATCGTGGTGTCACGCTCGTCGTTTGGTATGGCTTCATTCAGCTCCGGTTCCCAACGATCAAG
GCGAGTTACATGATCCCCCATGTTGTGCAAAAAAGCGGTTAGCTCCTTCGGTCCTCCGATCGTTGTCAGA
AGTAAGTTGGCCGCAGTGTTATCACTCATGGTTATGGCAGCACTGCATAATTCTCTTACTGTCATGCCAT
CCGTAAGATGCTTTTCTGTGACTGGTGAGTACTCAACCAAGTCATTCTGAGAATAGTGTATGCGGCGACC
GAGTTGCTCTTGCCCGGCGTCAATACGGGATAATACCGCGCCACATAGCAGAACTTTAAAAGTGCTCATC
ATTGGAAAACGTTCTTCGGGGCGAAAACTCTCAAGGATCTTACCGCTGTTGAGATCCAGTTCGATGTAAC
CCACTCGTGCACCCAACTGATCTTCAGCATCTTTTACTTTCACCAGCGTTTCTGGGTGAGCAAAAACAGG
AAGGCAAAATGCCGCAAAAAAGGGAATAAGGGCGACACGGAAATGTTGAATACTCATACTCTTCCTTTTT
CAATATTATTGAAGCATTTATCAGGGTTATTGTCTCATGAGCGGATACATATTTGAATGTATTTAGAAAA
ATAAACAAATAGGGGTTCCGCGCACATTTCCCCGAAAAGTGCCACCTGACGTCTAAGAAACCATTATTAT
CATGACATTAACCTATAAAAATAGGCGTATCACGAGGCCCTTTCGTC
